Addgene plasmid #100092: pET28-his-3C_Tau352
Purpose: Expresses human full-length fetal tau protein with the N-terminal 3C-cleavable His6 tag
Depositing lab: Nikolai Sluchanko. Depositing organization: A.N. Bach Institute of Biochemistry, Federal Research Center of Biotechnology of the Russian Academy of Sciences. Publication: Bacterial co-expression of human Tau protein with protein kinase A and 14-3-3 for studies of 14-3-3/phospho-Tau interaction. Tugaeva KV, Tsvetkov PO, Sluchanko NN. PLoS One. 2017 Jun 2;12(6):e0178933. doi: 10.1371/journal.pone.0178933. eCollection 2017. PONE-D-16-49989 PubMed 28575131.
Backbone
  Vector backbone: pET28-his-3C
  Backbone size w/o insert (bp): 5231
  Total vector size (bp): 6343
  Vector type: Bacterial Expression
Growth in bacteria
  Bacterial resistance: Kanamycin, 50 μg/mL
  Growth temperature: 37°C
  Growth strain: DH5alpha
  Copy number: High Copy
Gene/Insert
  Gene/Insert name: Fetal microtubule-associated protein tau (alt names: Tau; MAP-Tau)
  Species: H. sapiens (human)
  Mutation: wild type sequence
  Entrez Gene: MAPT (a.k.a. DDPAC, FTD1, FTDP-17, MAPTL, MSTD, MTBT1, MTBT2, PPND, PPP1R103, TAU, Tau-PHF6, tau-40)
  Promoter: T7
  Tag / fusion protein: His6 (N terminal on insert)
  Cloning method: Restriction Enzyme; 5′ cloning site NcoI (not destroyed); 3′ cloning site XhoI (not destroyed)
  Sequencing primers: 5′ T7 promoter; 3′ T7 terminator
Terms and licenses: Academic/Nonprofit Terms; Industry Terms: Not Available to Industry
Depositor comments: The 3C site is introduced in front of Tau sequence for easy purification by subtractive IMAC
How to cite: pET28-his-3C_Tau352 was a gift from Nikolai Sluchanko (Addgene plasmid # 100092 ; http://n2t.net/addgene:100092 ; RRID:Addgene_100092)
