[The description below was written by a language model from this plasmid's Addgene catalogue record and pLannotate feature annotations shown in this document.]
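Description:
pET28-his-3C_Tau352 is a 6.3 kb bacterial expression plasmid built on a modified pET28 backbone (pET28-his-3C) for producing the human fetal isoform of microtubule-associated protein tau (MAPT, the 352-residue form, wild-type sequence) in E. coli. It is selected with kanamycin through an aph(3')-Ia KanR gene and replicates from a ColE1/pBR322-type origin. The annotation also shows the bom and rop elements typical of pET vectors, although the catalogue lists the plasmid as high copy. An f1 origin is present as well, along with residual fragments of a tetracycline resistance gene that are backbone remnants rather than functional markers.

The tau coding sequence, cloned between NcoI and XhoI, sits downstream of a T7 promoter fused to a lac operator and the phage T7 gene 10 ribosome binding site, and is followed by a T7 terminator. A plasmid-borne lacI gene supplies repressor, so expression depends on T7 RNA polymerase from the host and is inducible with IPTG. A short six-histidine stretch lies just upstream of the insert (the annotation tool labels it as a fragment of a composite tag), and according to the depositor a 3C protease recognition site separates it from tau. This allows capture on immobilised metal affinity resin, proteolytic removal of the tag, and a second subtractive pass to recover untagged protein. A vector-derived His-coding stretch is also annotated downstream of the insert; the record lists only the N-terminal tag and does not state whether the downstream one is translated. The associated publication describes bacterial co-expression of tau with protein kinase A and 14-3-3 to study binding of 14-3-3 to phosphorylated tau.
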