Features (pLannotate 1.2.2; 20 found; start..end, strand, type, name):
     12..467     +  rep_origin     f1 ori (sequence partly withheld): f1 bacteriophage origin of replication; arrow indicates direction of (+) strand synthesis
    494..551     +  promoter       AmpR promoter (fragment): bla
    560..1375    -  CDS            KanR: aminoglycoside phosphotransferase; aph(3')-Ia; confers resistance to kanamycin in bacteria or G418 (Geneticin®) in eukaryotes
   1497..2085    +  rep_origin     ori: high-copy-number ColE1/pMB1/pBR322/pUC origin of replication
   2271..2413    -  misc_feature   bom: basis of mobility region from pBR322
   2515..2706    -  CDS            rop: Rop protein, which maintains plasmids at low copy number; rop
   2723..3103    +  CDS            YPB1_ECOLX: Protein predicted: Swiss-Prot protein existence level 4. From Escherichia coli.
   3175..3466    -  CDS            TcR (fragment): tetracycline efflux protein; tet; confers resistance to tetracycline
   3481..3502    -  protein_bind   CAP binding site: CAP binding activates transcription in the presence of cAMP. E. coli catabolite activator protein
   3515..4597    -  CDS            lacI: lac repressor; lacI; The lac repressor binds to the lac operator to inhibit transcription in E. coli. This inhibition can be relieved by adding lactose or isopropyl-β-D-thiogalactopyranoside (IPTG).
   4598..4675    -  promoter       lacI promoter: lacI
   4683..4962    -  CDS            TcR (fragment): tetracycline efflux protein; tet; confers resistance to tetracycline
   4984..5002    +  promoter       T7 promoter: promoter for bacteriophage T7 RNA polymerase
   5003..5027    +  protein_bind   lac operator: The lac repressor binds to the lac operator to inhibit transcription in E. coli. This inhibition can be relieved by adding lactose or isopropyl-β-D-thiogalactopyranoside (IPTG). lac repressor encoded by lacI
   5042..5064    +  RBS            RBS: efficient ribosome binding site from bacteriophage T7 gene 10 (Olins and Rangwala, 1989)
   5077..5094    +  CDS            capTEV™ (fragment): composite tag for in vivo biotinylation, TEV protease cleavage, and 6xHis tagging
   5122..6177    +  CDS            MAPT (fragment): TAU_SPECI - Experimental evidence at protein level: Swiss-Prot protein existence level 1. Promotes microtubule assembly and stability, and might be involved in the establishment and maintenance of neuronal polarity. The C-terminus binds axonal microtubules while the N-terminus binds neural plasma membrane components, suggesting that tau functions as a linker protein between both. Axonal polarity is predetermined by tau localization (in the neuronal cell) in the domain of the cell body defined by the centrosome. The short isoforms allow plasticity of the cytoskeleton whereas the longer isoforms
   6187..6204    +  CDS            9xHis (fragment): 9xHis affinity tag
   6214..6263    +  CDS            SET1 (fragment): solubility-enhancement tag derived from T7 phage gene 10B
   6271..6318    +  terminator     T7 terminator: transcription terminator for bacteriophage T7 RNA polymerase
>Addgene plasmid #100092 | pET28-his-3C_Tau352 | addgene full sequence | sequence record 193875 | Addgene NGS Result
TGGCGAATGGG
[124 nt withheld, positions 12-135]
C
[91 nt withheld, positions 137-227]
A
[49 nt withheld, positions 229-277]
CCTTTGACGTTGGAGTCCACGTTCTTT
[37 nt withheld, positions 305-341]
ACCCTATCTCGGTCTATTCTTTTGATTTATAAGGGATTTTGCCGATTTCGGCCTATTGGTTAAAAAATGA
GCTGATTTAACAAAAATTTAACGCGAATTTTAACAAAATATTAACGTTTACAATTTCAGGTGGCACTTTT
CGGGGAAATGTGCGCGGAACCCCTATTTGTTTATTTTTCTAAATACATTCAAATATGTATCCGCTCATGA
ATTAATTCTTAGAAAAACTCATCGAGCATCAAATGAAACTGCAATTTATTCATATCAGGATTATCAATAC
CATATTTTTGAAAAAGCCGTTTCTGTAATGAAGGAGAAAACTCACCGAGGCAGTTCCATAGGATGGCAAG
ATCCTGGTATCGGTCTGCGATTCCGACTCGTCCAACATCAATACAACCTATTAATTTCCCCTCGTCAAAA
ATAAGGTTATCAAGTGAGAAATCACCATGAGTGACGACTGAATCCGGTGAGAATGGCAAAAGTTTATGCA
TTTCTTTCCAGACTTGTTCAACAGGCCAGCCATTACGCTCGTCATCAAAATCACTCGCATCAACCAAACC
GTTATTCATTCGTGATTGCGCCTGAGCGAGACGAAATACGCGATCGCTGTTAAAAGGACAATTACAAACA
GGAATCGAATGCAACCGGCGCAGGAACACTGCCAGCGCATCAACAATATTTTCACCTGAATCAGGATATT
CTTCTAATACCTGGAATGCTGTTTTCCCGGGGATCGCAGTGGTGAGTAACCATGCATCATCAGGAGTACG
GATAAAATGCTTGATGGTCGGAAGAGGCATAAATTCCGTCAGCCAGTTTAGTCTGACCATCTCATCTGTA
ACATCATTGGCAACGCTACCTTTGCCATGTTTCAGAAACAACTCTGGCGCATCGGGCTTCCCATACAATC
GATAGATTGTCGCACCTGATTGCCCGACATTATCGCGAGCCCATTTATACCCATATAAATCAGCATCCAT
GTTGGAATTTAATCGCGGCCTAGAGCAAGACGTTTCCCGTTGAATATGGCTCATAACACCCCTTGTATTA
CTGTTTATGTAAGCAGACAGTTTTATTGTTCATGACCAAAATCCCTTAACGTGAGTTTTCGTTCCACTGA
GCGTCAGACCCCGTAGAAAAGATCAAAGGATCTTCTTGAGATCCTTTTTTTCTGCGCGTAATCTGCTGCT
TGCAAACAAAAAAACCACCGCTACCAGCGGTGGTTTGTTTGCCGGATCAAGAGCTACCAACTCTTTTTCC
GAAGGTAACTGGCTTCAGCAGAGCGCAGATACCAAATACTGTCCTTCTAGTGTAGCCGTAGTTAGGCCAC
CACTTCAAGAACTCTGTAGCACCGCCTACATACCTCGCTCTGCTAATCCTGTTACCAGTGGCTGCTGCCA
GTGGCGATAAGTCGTGTCTTACCGGGTTGGACTCAAGACGATAGTTACCGGATAAGGCGCAGCGGTCGGG
CTGAACGGGGGGTTCGTGCACACAGCCCAGCTTGGAGCGAACGACCTACACCGAACTGAGATACCTACAG
CGTGAGCTATGAGAAAGCGCCACGCTTCCCGAAGGGAGAAAGGCGGACAGGTATCCGGTAAGCGGCAGGG
TCGGAACAGGAGAGCGCACGAGGGAGCTTCCAGGGGGAAACGCCTGGTATCTTTATAGTCCTGTCGGGTT
TCGCCACCTCTGACTTGAGCGTCGATTTTTGTGATGCTCGTCAGGGGGGCGGAGCCTATGGAAAAACGCC
AGCAACGCGGCCTTTTTACGGTTCCTGGCCTTTTGCTGGCCTTTTGCTCACATGTTCTTTCCTGCGTTAT
CCCCTGATTCTGTGGATAACCGTATTACCGCCTTTGAGTGAGCTGATACCGCTCGCCGCAGCCGAACGAC
CGAGCGCAGCGAGTCAGTGAGCGAGGAAGCGGAAGAGCGCCTGATGCGGTATTTTCTCCTTACGCATCTG
TGCGGTATTTCACACCGCATATATGGTGCACTCTCAGTACAATCTGCTCTGATGCCGCATAGTTAAGCCA
GTATACACTCCGCTATCGCTACGTGACTGGGTCATGGCTGCGCCCCGACACCCGCCAACACCCGCTGACG
CGCCCTGACGGGCTTGTCTGCTCCCGGCATCCGCTTACAGACAAGCTGTGACCGTCTCCGGGAGCTGCAT
GTGTCAGAGGTTTTCACCGTCATCACCGAAACGCGCGAGGCAGCTGCGGTAAAGCTCATCAGCGTGGTCG
TGAAGCGATTCACAGATGTCTGCCTGTTCATCCGCGTCCAGCTCGTTGAGTTTCTCCAGAAGCGTTAATG
TCTGGCTTCTGATAAAGCGGGCCATGTTAAGGGCGGTTTTTTCCTGTTTGGTCACTGATGCCTCCGTGTA
AGGGGGATTTCTGTTCATGGGGGTAATGATACCGATGAAACGAGAGAGGATGCTCACGATACGGGTTACT
GATGATGAACATGCCCGGTTACTGGAACGTTGTGAGGGTAAACAACTGGCGGTATGGATGCGGCGGGACC
AGAGAAAAATCACTCAGGGTCAATGCCAGCGCTTCGTTAATACAGATGTAGGTGTTCCACAGGGTAGCCA
GCAGCATCCTGCGATGCAGATCCGGAACATAATGGTGCAGGGCGCTGACTTCCGCGTTTCCAGACTTTAC
GAAACACGGAAACCGAAGACCATTCATGTTGTTGCTCAGGTCGCAGACGTTTTGCAGCAGCAGTCGCTTC
ACGTTCGCTCGCGTATCGGTGATTCATTCTGCTAACCAGTAAGGCAACCCCGCCAGCCTAGCCGGGTCCT
CAACGACAGGAGCACGATCATGCGCACCCGTGGGGCCGCCATGCCGGCGATAATGGCCTGCTTCTCGCCG
AAACGTTTGGTGGCGGGACCAGTGACGAAGGCTTGAGCGAGGGCGTGCAAGATTCCGAATACCGCAAGCG
ACAGGCCGATCATCGTCGCGCTCCAGCGAAAGCGGTCCTCGCCGAAAATGACCCAGAGCGCTGCCGGCAC
CTGTCCTACGAGTTGCATGATAAAGAAGACAGTCATAAGTGCGGCGACGATAGTCATGCCCCGCGCCCAC
CGGAAGGAGCTGACTGGGTTGAAGGCTCTCAAGGGCATCGGTCGAGATCCCGGTGCCTAATGAGTGAGCT
AACTTACATTAATTGCGTTGCGCTCACTGCCCGCTTTCCAGTCGGGAAACCTGTCGTGCCAGCTGCATTA
ATGAATCGGCCAACGCGCGGGGAGAGGCGGTTTGCGTATTGGGCGCCAGGGTGGTTTTTCTTTTCACCAG
TGAGACGGGCAACAGCTGATTGCCCTTCACCGCCTGGCCCTGAGAGAGTTGCAGCAAGCGGTCCACGCTG
GTTTGCCCCAGCAGGCGAAAATCCTGTTTGATGGTGGTTAACGGCGGGATATAACATGAGCTGTCTTCGG
TATCGTCGTATCCCACTACCGAGATATCCGCACCAACGCGCAGCCCGGACTCGGTAATGGCGCGCATTGC
GCCCAGCGCCATCTGATCGTTGGCAACCAGCATCGCAGTGGGAACGATGCCCTCATTCAGCATTTGCATG
GTTTGTTGAAAACCGGACATGGCACTCCAGTCGCCTTCCCGTTCCGCTATCGGCTGAATTTGATTGCGAG
TGAGATATTTATGCCAGCCAGCCAGACGCAGACGCGCCGAGACAGAACTTAATGGGCCCGCTAACAGCGC
GATTTGCTGGTGACCCAATGCGACCAGATGCTCCACGCCCAGTCGCGTACCGTCTTCATGGGAGAAAATA
ATACTGTTGATGGGTGTCTGGTCAGAGACATCAAGAAATAACGCCGGAACATTAGTGCAGGCAGCTTCCA
CAGCAATGGCATCCTGGTCATCCAGCGGATAGTTAATGATCAGCCCACTGACGCGTTGCGCGAGAAGATT
GTGCACCGCCGCTTTACAGGCTTCGACGCCGCTTCGTTCTACCATCGACACCACCACGCTGGCACCCAGT
TGATCGGCGCGAGATTTAATCGCCGCGACAATTTGCGACGGCGCGTGCAGGGCCAGACTGGAGGTGGCAA
CGCCAATCAGCAACGACTGTTTGCCCGCCAGTTGTTGTGCCACGCGGTTGGGAATGTAATTCAGCTCCGC
CATCGCCGCTTCCACTTTTTCCCGCGTTTTCGCAGAAACGTGGCTGGCCTGGTTCACCACGCGGGAAACG
GTCTGATAAGAGACACCGGCATACTCTGCGACATCGTATAACGTTACTGGTTTCACATTCACCACCCTGA
ATTGACTCTCTTCCGGGCGCTATCATGCCATACCGCGAAAGGTTTTGCGCCATTCGATGGTGTCCGGGAT
CTCGACGCTCTCCCTTATGCGACTCCTGCATTAGGAAGCAGCCCAGTAGTAGGTTGAGGCCGTTGAGCAC
CGCCGCCGCAAGGAATGGTGCATGCAAGGAGATGGCGCCCAACAGTCCCCCGGCCACGGGGCCTGCCACC
ATACCCACGCCGAAACAAGCGCTCATGAGCCCGAAGTGGCGAGCCCGATCTTCCCCATCGGTGATGTCGG
CGATATAGGCGCCAGCAACCGCACCTGTGGCGCCGGTGATGCCGGCCACGATGCGTCCGGCGTAGAGGAT
CGAGATCTCGATCCCGCGAAATTAATACGACTCACTATAGGGGAATTGTGAGCGGATAACAATTCCCCTC
TAGAAATAATTTTGTTTAACTTTAAGAAGGAGATATACCATGGAACATCATCATCATCATCATCTGGAGG
TGCTGTTCCAAGGTCCTCATATGGCTGAGCCCCGCCAGGAGTTCGAAGTGATGGAAGATCACGCTGGGAC
GTACGGGTTGGGGGACAGGAAAGATCAGGGGGGCTACACCATGCACCAAGACCAAGAGGGTGACACGGAC
GCTGGCCTGAAAGCTGAAGAAGCAGGCATTGGAGACACCCCCAGCCTGGAAGACGAAGCTGCTGGTCACG
TGACCCAAGCTCGCATGGTCAGTAAAAGCAAAGACGGGACTGGAAGCGATGACAAAAAAGCCAAGGGGGC
TGATGGTAAAACGAAGATCGCCACACCGCGGGGAGCAGCCCCTCCAGGCCAGAAGGGCCAGGCCAACGCC
ACCAGGATTCCAGCAAAAACCCCGCCCGCTCCAAAGACACCACCCAGCTCTGGTGAACCTCCAAAATCAG
GGGATCGCAGCGGCTACAGCAGCCCCGGCTCCCCAGGCACTCCCGGCAGCCGCTCCCGCACCCCGTCCCT
TCCAACCCCACCCACCCGGGAGCCCAAGAAGGTGGCAGTGGTCCGTACTCCACCCAAGTCGCCGTCTTCC
GCCAAGAGCCGCCTGCAGACAGCCCCCGTGCCCATGCCAGACCTGAAGAATGTCAAGTCCAAGATCGGCT
CCACTGAGAACCTGAAGCACCAGCCGGGAGGCGGGAAGGTGCAAATAGTCTACAAACCAGTTGACCTGAG
CAAGGTGACCTCCAAGTGTGGCTCATTAGGCAACATCCATCATAAACCAGGAGGTGGCCAGGTGGAAGTA
AAATCTGAGAAGCTTGACTTCAAGGACAGAGTCCAGTCGAAGATTGGGTCCCTGGACAATATCACCCACG
TCCCTGGCGGAGGAAATAAAAAGATTGAAACCCACAAGCTGACCTTCCGCGAGAACGCCAAAGCCAAGAC
AGACCACGGGGCGGAGATCGTGTACAAGTCGCCAGTGGTGTCTGGGGACACGTCTCCACGGCATCTCAGC
AATGTCTCCTCCACCGGCAGCATCGACATGGTAGACTCGCCCCAGCTCGCCACGCTAGCTGACGAGGTGT
CTGCCTCCCTGGCCAAGCAGGGTTTGTGACTCGAGCACCACCACCACCACCACTGAGATCCGGCTGCTAA
CAAAGCCCGAAAGGAAGCTGAGTTGGCTGCTGCCACCGCTGAGCAATAACTAGCATAACCCCTTGGGGCC
TCTAAACGGGTCTTGAGGGGTTTTTTGCTGAAAGGAGGAACTATATCCGGAT
